Addgene plasmid #47552: pLX302 IL10RA-V5 puro
Purpose: Lentiviral expression of V5-tagged IL10RA in mammalian cells
Depositing lab: Kevin Janes. Depositing organization: University of Virginia. Publication: Simultaneous profiling of 194 distinct receptor transcripts in human cells. Kang BH, Jensen KJ, Hatch JA, Janes KA. Sci Signal. 2013 Aug 6;6(287):rs13. doi: 10.1126/scisignal.2003624. PubMed 23921087.
Backbone
  Vector backbone: pLX302
  Backbone manufacturer: Addgene #25896
  Backbone size w/o insert (bp): 9573
  Vector type: Mammalian Expression, Lentiviral
  Selectable markers: Puromycin
Growth in bacteria
  Bacterial resistance: Ampicillin, 100 μg/mL
  Growth temperature: 37°C
  Growth strain: Stbl3
  Copy number: Low Copy
Gene/Insert
  Gene/Insert name: IL10RA (alt names: CD210; HIL-10R; CD210a)
  Species: H. sapiens (human)
  Insert size (bp): 1737
  Mutation: None
  GenBank ID: NM_001558
  Entrez Gene: IL10RA (a.k.a. CD210, CD210a, CDW210A, HIL-10R, IL-10R1, IL10R)
  Promoter: CMV
  Tag / fusion protein: V5 (C terminal on backbone)
  Cloning method: Gateway Cloning
  Sequencing primers: 5′ CMV-F; 3′ WPRE-R
Resource information
  A portion of this plasmid was derived from a plasmid made by: Thermo Open Biosystems Human ORFeome version 5.1 #9496
Terms and licenses: Academic/Nonprofit Terms; Industry Terms: Not Available to Industry
How to cite: pLX302 IL10RA-V5 puro was a gift from Kevin Janes (Addgene plasmid # 47552 ; http://n2t.net/addgene:47552 ; RRID:Addgene_47552)
