[The description below was written by a language model from this plasmid's Addgene catalogue record.]
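Description:
pLX302 IL10RA-V5 puro is a lentiviral mammalian expression plasmid built on the pLX302 Gateway destination backbone (about 9.6 kb without insert). It is propagated in bacteria as a low-copy plasmid under ampicillin selection, in a recombination-deficient strain of the kind commonly used to keep lentiviral repeat sequences stable. In mammalian cells, transduced populations are selected with puromycin. No feature table accompanies the record, so the origin of replication, the promoter driving the puromycin marker and the detailed arrangement of viral elements are not stated. The use of a WPRE-based reverse sequencing primer does imply that a woodchuck hepatitis virus post-transcriptional regulatory element, which generally enhances transcript expression, lies downstream of the insert.

The payload is the unmutated human IL10RA open reading frame (about 1.7 kb), encoding the alpha subunit of the interleukin-10 receptor, also known as CD210 or IL-10R1. It was transferred by Gateway recombination from a human ORFeome collection clone. Expression is driven by a CMV promoter, and the coding sequence is fused in frame to a backbone-encoded C-terminal V5 epitope tag, allowing the receptor to be detected with anti-V5 antibodies independently of receptor-specific reagents.

The construct is intended for lentiviral delivery and puromycin-selectable expression of V5-tagged IL10RA in mammalian cells. It was deposited in connection with a study that profiled transcripts of a large panel of receptors in human cells, though the record does not specify the role this construct played in that work.
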