>Addgene plasmid #47552 | pLX302 IL10RA-V5 puro | addgene partial sequence | sequence record 69669 | WPRE-R 5'-CATAGCGTAAAAGGAGCAACA-3'
AATTTTGTAATCCAGAGGTTGATTGTCGACTTAACGCGCCACCGGTTAGCGCTAGCTCATTACTACGTAG
AATCGAGACCGAGGAGAGGGTTAGGGATAGGCTTACCAACCACTTTGTACAAGAAAGTTGGGCACTCACT
TGACTGCAGGCTAGAGATGAGGGGCAGGGTGACCAGGTCTGAGTTAAAGCTGCCCAGGAGACCACCTGGG
GCTGCCACACAGCCTAGAGGGGCAAGGTCATGGGCAAAGCTCCAGTCAGATATTCCCAGGTCACTGCAGC
TGCTCAAGGCCAGGAGTGACCATTCCTCAGTGGGCTGGTTCCACTGTCCCGTTGGGGCCCCTGAGGAAGC
CAGAGTCATTTCTAGAGGATCCTGTTTCAAATAGCCCTTGGCCAGGGCTGGTGGATGCAAGCCTGCCTCA
TCAACCAGGCATCTCCCGAATTTGGGGCCAAGGCCATCTGTCAAGGGCGATTCTTCCTCCAGGCAGCCTG
TCTTGGTTGCCTTCTCTTCAGCACATCTGGTCTGCCTCAGGTAACCCTGGAATGCCACAGCAGCTGGGTC
TTCTTCCCCAGGCACCTCAGGCTCCGGGGGACTGTGGTGGCCCAAGGCCGAGCCACCCTGTGTGTCCCCA
GCCCGGCCCTCAGAGTTTTGAACTAAGTCAATGCCACTGTCATCCTGGCCCCTGCTGTTGCTCCCCACCT
GTTGCTCCCAGGTGGGCCCTGTGCTGGGGCTCAGGCTGGGCTCCTGCAGGCAGATCCCGCTGTCTGTGCT
ATTGCTGCTGCCACTACTGCAGCTGTCCCCCAGCACAGGGGGCTCCCCGTTTCCCAGCGTTCTGTCAGCC
TGGGGGTGAGGGTCAGGGAGGAGGAACTGGGGCTCTTCAGTCTGCAGGGATGGCTTGGTGCTGCCAAAGC
CACTGTCTGTGCTGCCGTGCAGGTCCAAGTTCTTCAGCTCTGGGGACA
